Addgene plasmid #214734: pCAG_iPE-N
Purpose: encodes iPE-N prime editor (with MMLV-RT(H8Y, D200N, T306K, W313F, T330P, L603W) fused to the N terminus of nCas9-H840A) driven by a CAG promoter
Depositing lab: Gil Westmeyer. Depositing organization: Helmholtz Munich. Publication: Exonuclease-enhanced prime editors. Truong DJ, Geilenkeuser J, Wendel SV, Wilming JCH, Armbrust N, Binder EMH, Santl TH, Siebenhaar A, Gruber C, Phlairaharn T, Zivanic M, Westmeyer GG. Nat Methods. 2024 Feb 1. doi: 10.1038/s41592-023-02162-w. PubMed 38302659.
Backbone
  Vector backbone: pBlueScript
  Backbone size w/o insert (bp): 2828
  Total vector size (bp): 11263
  Vector type: Mammalian Expression, CRISPR, Synthetic Biology
Growth in bacteria
  Bacterial resistance: Ampicillin, 100 μg/mL
  Growth temperature: 37°C
  Growth strain: NEB Stable
  Copy number: High Copy
Gene/Insert
  Gene/Insert name: CAG_iPE-N_bGH
  Species: H. sapiens (human), G. gallus (chicken), B. taurus (bovine), O. cuniculus (rabbit), Synthetic; S.pyogenes, MMLV, CMV, SV40
  Insert size (bp): 8435
Terms and licenses: Academic/Nonprofit Terms; Industry Terms: Not Available to Industry
How to cite: pCAG_iPE-N was a gift from Gil Westmeyer (Addgene plasmid # 214734 ; http://n2t.net/addgene:214734 ; RRID:Addgene_214734)
