[The description below was written by a language model from this plasmid's Addgene catalogue record and pLannotate feature annotations shown in this document.]
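Description:
pCAG_iPE-N is a mammalian expression plasmid of roughly 11.3 kb built on a pBluescript backbone, designed to deliver a prime editor protein by transient transfection. In bacteria it is maintained through a high-copy ColE1/pUC-type origin and selected with ampicillin via the β-lactamase gene. The backbone also retains an f1 phage origin and remnants of the lac region (lacZα fragment, lac promoter/operator, CAP site). No mammalian selection marker or reporter is annotated.

The payload is a single expression cassette driven by the CAG promoter, made up of the CMV immediate-early enhancer, the chicken β-actin promoter and a chimeric chicken β-actin/rabbit β-globin intron, and terminated by the bovine growth hormone polyadenylation signal. A T7 promoter lies just upstream of the coding region, which could in principle support in vitro transcription. The open reading frame encodes iPE-N, in which an engineered Moloney murine leukemia virus reverse transcriptase carrying the H8Y, D200N, T306K, W313F, T330P and L603W substitutions is fused to the N terminus of the Streptococcus pyogenes Cas9 H840A nickase. This reverses the usual arrangement, in which the reverse transcriptase follows Cas9. The automated annotation labels the reverse transcriptase as a gag-pol fragment and quotes integrase text, but that text comes from the polyprotein database entry and does not describe the encoded part. The gaps between and after the two annotated coding segments probably hold linker and localization sequences, which the record does not specify.

The plasmid encodes no guide RNA, so a pegRNA must be supplied separately for prime editing in mammalian cells. The two sequencing records differ by only a couple of bases and share the same feature layout.
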