Features (pLannotate 1.2.2; 18 found; start..end, strand, type, name):
     54..433     +  enhancer       CMV enhancer: human cytomegalovirus immediate early enhancer
    435..714     +  promoter       chicken β-actin promoter: No description available
    715..1731    +  intron         chimeric intron: chimera between introns from chicken β-actin and rabbit β-globin
   1744..1762    +  promoter       T7 promoter: promoter for bacteriophage T7 RNA polymerase
   1773..3806    +  CDS            gag-pol (fragment): POL_MLVMS - Experimental evidence at protein level: Swiss-Prot protein existence level 1. [Integrase]: Catalyzes viral DNA integration into the host chromosome, by performing a series of DNA cutting and joining reactions. This enzyme activity takes place after virion entry into a cell and reverse transcription of the RNA genome in dsDNA. The first step in the integration process is 3' processing. This step requires a complex comprising the viral genome, matrix protein and integrase. This complex is called the pre-integration complex (PIC). The integrase protein removes 2 nucleotides from each
   3951..8051    +  CDS            Cas9: Cas9 (Csn1) endonuclease from the Streptococcus pyogenes Type II CRISPR/Cas system generates RNA-guided double strand breaks in DNA
   8207..8225    -  misc_feature   MCS (fragment): pBluescript multiple cloning site
   8243..8467    +  polyA_signal   bGH poly(A) signal: bovine growth hormone polyadenylation signal
   8471..8492    +  promoter       SV40 promoter (fragment): SV40 enhancer and early promoter
   8538..8692    +  CDS            lacZα (fragment): LacZα fragment of β-galactosidase; lacZ fragment
   8723..9151    -  rep_origin     f1 ori (sequence partly withheld): f1 bacteriophage origin of replication; arrow indicates direction of (+) strand synthesis
   9178..9282    +  promoter       AmpR promoter: bla
   9283..10143   +  CDS            AmpR: β-lactamase; bla; confers resistance to ampicillin, carbenicillin, and related antibiotics
  10314..10902   +  rep_origin     ori: high-copy-number ColE1/pMB1/pBR322/pUC origin of replication
  11085..11177   +  CDS            lacI (fragment): lac repressor; lacI; The lac repressor binds to the lac operator to inhibit transcription in E. coli. This inhibition can be relieved by adding lactose or isopropyl-β-D-thiogalactopyranoside (IPTG).
  11190..11211   +  protein_bind   CAP binding site: CAP binding activates transcription in the presence of cAMP. E. coli catabolite activator protein
  11226..11256   +  promoter       lac promoter: promoter for the E. coli lac operon
  11260..12      +  protein_bind   lac operator (fragment) (across the origin): The lac repressor binds to the lac operator to inhibit transcription in E. coli. This inhibition can be relieved by adding lactose or isopropyl-β-D-thiogalactopyranoside (IPTG). lac repressor encoded by lacI
>Addgene plasmid #214734 | pCAG_iPE-N | addgene full sequence | sequence record 453897 | Addgene Long Read Sequencing Result
CGGATAACAATTTCACACAGGAAACAGCTATGACCATGAGGCGCGCCGGATTCGACATTGATTATTGACT
AGTTATTAATAGTAATCAATTACGGGGTCATTAGTTCATAGCCCATATATGGAGTTCCGCGTTACATAAC
TTACGGTAAATGGCCCGCCTGGCTGACCGCCCAACGACCCCCGCCCATTGACGTCAATAATGACGTATGT
TCCCATAGTAACGCCAATAGGGACTTTCCATTGACGTCAATGGGTGGAGTATTTACGGTAAACTGCCCAC
TTGGCAGTACATCAAGTGTATCATATGCCAAGTACGCCCCCTATTGACGTCAATGACGGTAAATGGCCCG
CCTGGCATTATGCCCAGTACATGACCTTATGGGACTTTCCTACTTGGCAGTACATCTACGTATTAGTCAT
CGCTATTACCATGGTCGAGGTGAGCCCCACGTTCTGCTTCACTCTCCCCATCTCCCCCCCCCTCCCCACC
CCCAATTTTGTATTTATTTATTTTTTAATTATTTTGTGCAGCGATGGGGGCGGGGGGGGGGGGGGGGGCG
CGCGCCAGGCGGGGCGGGGCGGGGCGAGGGGCGGGGCGGGGCGAGGCGGAGAGGTGCGGCGGCAGCCAAT
CAGAGCGGCGCGCTCCGAAAGTTTCCTTTTATGGCGAGGCGGCGGCGGCGGCGGCCCTATAAAAAGCGAA
GCGCGCGGCGGGCGGGAGTCGCTGCGCGCTGCCTTCGCCCCGTGCCCCGCTCCGCCGCCGCCTCGCGCCG
CCCGCCCCGGCTCTGACTGACCGCGTTACTCCCACAGGTGAGCGGGCGGGACGGCCCTTCTCCTCCGGGC
TGTAATTAGCGCTTGGTTTAATGACGGCTTGTTTCTTTTCTGTGGCTGCGTGAAAGCCTTGAGGGGCTCC
GGGAGGGCCCTTTGTGCGGGGGGAGCGGCTCGGGGGGTGCGTGCGTGTGTGTGTGCGTGGGGAGCGCCGC
GTGCGGCTCCGCGCTGCCCGGCGGCTGTGAGCGCTGCGGGCGCGGCGCGGGGCTTTGTGCGCTCCGCAGT
GTGCGCGAGGGGAGCGCGGCCGGGGGCGGTGCCCCGCGGTGCGGGGGGGGCTGCGAGGGGAACAAAGGCT
GCGTGCGGGGTGTGTGCGTGGGGGGGTGAGCAGGGGGTGTGGGCGCGTCGGTCGGGCTGCAACCCCCCCT
GCACCCCCCTCCCCGAGTTGCTGAGCACGGCCCGGCTTCGGGTGCGGGGCTCCGTACGGGGCGTGGCGCG
GGGCTCGCCGTGCCGGGCGGGGGGTGGCGGCAGGTGGGGGTGCCGGGCGGGGCGGGGCCGCCTCGGGCCG
GGGAGGGCTCGGGGGAGGGGCGCGGCGGCCCCCGGAGCGCCGGCGGCTGTCGAGGCGCGGCGAGCCGCAG
CCATTGCCTTTTATGGTAATCGTGCGAGAGGGCGCAGGGACTTCCTTTGTCCCAAATCTGTGCGGAGCCG
AAATCTGGGAGGCGCCGCCGCACCCCCTCTAGCGGGCGCGGGGCGAAGCGGTGCGGCGCCGGCAGGAAGG
AAATGGGCGGGGAGGGCCTTCGTGCGTCGCCGCGCCGCCGTCCCCTTCTCCCTCTCCAGCCTCGGGGCTG
TCCGCGGGGGGACGGCTGCCTTCGGGGGGGACGGGGCAGGGCGGGGTTCGGCTTCTGGCGTGTGACCGGC
GGCTCTAGAGCCTCTGCTAACCATGTTCATGCCTTCTTCTTTTTCCTACAGATCCTTAATTAATAATACG
ACTCACTATAGGGGCCGCCACCATGACCCTGAACATCGAGGACGAGTACCGGCTGCACGAGACAAGCAAA
GAACCCGATGTGTCCCTGGGCAGCACCTGGCTTAGTGATTTCCCTCAGGCCTGGGCCGAGACAGGCGGAA
TGGGACTTGCTGTTAGACAGGCCCCTCTGATCATCCCTCTGAAGGCCACAAGCACCCCTGTGTCCATCAA
GCAGTACCCCATGAGCCAAGAGGCCCGGCTGGGAATCAAGCCCCACATTCAGAGACTGCTGGACCAGGGC
ATCCTGGTGCCTTGTCAGAGCCCTTGGAATACCCCTCTGCTGCCCGTGAAGAAGCCCGGCACCAACGATT
ACAGACCCGTGCAGGACCTGCGGGAAGTGAACAAGAGAGTGGAAGATATTCACCCCACCGTGCCGAATCC
TTACAACCTGCTGTCTGGCCTGCCTCCTAGCCACCAGTGGTACACAGTGCTGGACCTGAAGGACGCCTTC
TTCTGTCTGCGGCTGCACCCTACAAGCCAGCCTCTGTTTGCCTTTGAGTGGCGGGACCCTGAGATGGGCA
TTAGCGGACAGCTGACCTGGACCAGACTGCCCCAGGGCTTCAAGAACAGCCCCACACTGTTCAACGAGGC
CCTGCATAGGGACCTCGCCGACTTCAGAATCCAGCATCCTGACCTGATCCTGCTCCAGTACGTGGACGAT
CTGCTGCTGGCCGCTACAAGCGAGCTGGATTGTCAGCAGGGAACAAGAGCCCTGCTGCAAACCCTGGGCA
ACCTGGGCTATAGAGCCTCTGCCAAGAAGGCCCAGATTTGCCAGAAACAAGTGAAGTATCTGGGCTACCT
GCTGAAAGAGGGCCAGCGTTGGCTGACCGAGGCCAGAAAAGAAACCGTGATGGGCCAGCCTACACCTAAG
ACACCCAGACAGCTGAGAGAGTTCCTGGGCAAAGCCGGATTCTGTCGGCTGTTCATCCCTGGCTTTGCCG
AGATGGCTGCCCCTCTGTACCCACTGACAAAGCCCGGAACTCTGTTCAACTGGGGCCCAGATCAGCAGAA
GGCCTACCAAGAGATCAAGCAGGCTCTGCTGACAGCCCCTGCTCTGGGACTGCCTGATCTGACCAAGCCT
TTCGAGCTGTTCGTGGACGAGAAGCAGGGCTATGCCAAAGGCGTGCTGACACAGAAGCTCGGCCCTTGGA
GAAGGCCTGTGGCCTACCTGAGCAAGAAACTGGACCCTGTGGCTGCCGGATGGCCTCCTTGTCTGAGAAT
GGTGGCCGCCATTGCCGTGCTGACCAAGGATGCCGGAAAGCTGACAATGGGACAGCCTCTGGTCATTCTG
GCCCCTCATGCCGTGGAAGCCCTCGTGAAACAGCCTCCTGATCGGTGGCTGAGCAACGCCAGGATGACAC
ACTATCAGGCACTGCTGCTCGACACCGACAGAGTGCAGTTTGGACCTGTGGTGGCCCTGAATCCTGCCAC
ACTTCTGCCTCTGCCTGAGGAAGGCCTCCAGCACAATTGCCTGGACATCCTGGCCGAGGCTCACGGCACA
AGACCCGATCTGACAGATCAGCCACTGCCTGACGCCGACCACACCTGGTATACAGATGGCAGCTCTCTGC
TGCAAGAAGGACAGAGAAAAGCCGGGGCTGCCGTGACCACCGAGACAGAAGTGATTTGGGCCAAAGCTCT
GCCCGCTGGCACATCTGCTCAGAGAGCCGAACTGATCGCCCTGACACAGGCCCTGAAAATGGCCGAGGGC
AAGAAGCTGAACGTCTACACCGACTCCAGATACGCCTTCGCCACCGCTCACATCCACGGCGAAATCTATC
GGCGGAGAGGATGGCTGACCAGCGAGGGCAAAGAGATTAAGAACAAGGACGAGATTCTCGCCCTGCTCAA
GGCCCTGTTCCTGCCTAAGCGGCTGAGCATCATCCACTGTCCAGGCCACCAGAAGGGCCACTCTGCTGAA
GCTAGAGGCAACAGAATGGCCGACCAGGCTGCCAGAAAGGCCGCCATCACAGAGACACCCGATACCAGCA
CACTGCTGATCGAGAACAGCAGCCCTGGATCCACGCCGCCCAAGAAGAAGAGAAAGGTTGAGGACGGCGA
GGGCACCGGTGGACCTGGAAGCGAGCCTGCTACATCTGGCTCTGAGACACCTGGCACCTCCGAGTCTGCT
ACACCTGAATCTGGACCTGGCGGATCCGGAGACAAGAAGTACAGCATCGGCCTGGACATCGGCACCAACT
CTGTGGGCTGGGCCGTGATCACCGACGAGTACAAGGTGCCCAGCAAGAAATTCAAGGTGCTGGGCAACAC
CGACCGGCACAGCATCAAGAAGAACCTGATCGGAGCCCTGCTGTTCGACAGCGGCGAAACAGCCGAGGCC
ACCCGGCTGAAGAGAACCGCCAGAAGAAGATACACCAGACGGAAGAACCGGATCTGCTATCTGCAAGAGA
TCTTCAGCAACGAGATGGCCAAGGTGGACGACAGCTTCTTCCACAGACTGGAAGAGTCCTTCCTGGTGGA
AGAGGATAAGAAGCACGAGCGGCACCCCATCTTCGGCAACATCGTGGACGAGGTGGCCTACCACGAGAAG
TACCCCACCATCTACCACCTGAGAAAGAAACTGGTGGACAGCACCGACAAGGCCGACCTGCGGCTGATCT
ATCTGGCCCTGGCCCACATGATCAAGTTCCGGGGCCACTTCCTGATCGAGGGCGACCTGAACCCCGACAA
CAGCGACGTGGACAAGCTGTTCATCCAGCTGGTGCAGACCTACAACCAGCTGTTCGAGGAAAACCCCATC
AACGCCAGCGGCGTGGACGCCAAGGCCATCCTGTCTGCCAGACTGAGCAAGAGCAGACGGCTGGAAAATC
TGATCGCCCAGCTGCCCGGCGAGAAGAAGAATGGCCTGTTCGGCAACCTGATTGCCCTGAGCCTGGGCCT
GACCCCCAACTTCAAGAGCAACTTCGACCTGGCCGAGGATGCCAAACTGCAGCTGAGCAAGGACACCTAC
GACGACGACCTGGACAACCTGCTGGCCCAGATCGGCGACCAGTACGCCGACCTGTTTCTGGCCGCCAAGA
ACCTGTCCGACGCCATCCTGCTGAGCGACATCCTGAGAGTGAACACCGAGATCACCAAGGCCCCCCTGAG
CGCCTCTATGATCAAGAGATACGACGAGCACCACCAGGACCTGACCCTGCTGAAAGCTCTCGTGCGGCAG
CAGCTGCCTGAGAAGTACAAAGAGATTTTCTTCGACCAGAGCAAGAACGGCTACGCCGGCTACATTGACG
GCGGAGCCAGCCAGGAAGAGTTCTACAAGTTCATCAAGCCCATCCTGGAAAAGATGGACGGCACCGAGGA
ACTGCTCGTGAAGCTGAACAGAGAGGACCTGCTGCGGAAGCAGCGGACCTTCGACAACGGCAGCATCCCC
CACCAGATCCACCTGGGAGAGCTGCACGCCATTCTGCGGCGGCAGGAAGATTTTTACCCATTCCTGAAGG
ACAACCGGGAAAAGATCGAGAAGATCCTGACCTTCCGCATCCCCTACTACGTGGGCCCTCTGGCCAGGGG
AAACAGCAGATTCGCCTGGATGACCAGAAAGAGCGAGGAAACCATCACCCCCTGGAACTTCGAGGAAGTG
GTGGACAAGGGCGCTTCCGCCCAGAGCTTCATCGAGCGGATGACCAACTTCGATAAGAACCTGCCCAACG
AGAAGGTGCTGCCCAAGCACAGCCTGCTGTACGAGTACTTCACCGTGTATAACGAGCTGACCAAAGTGAA
ATACGTGACCGAGGGAATGAGAAAGCCCGCCTTCCTGAGCGGCGAGCAGAAAAAGGCCATCGTGGACCTG
CTGTTCAAGACCAACCGGAAAGTGACCGTGAAGCAGCTGAAAGAGGACTACTTCAAGAAAATCGAGTGCT
TCGACTCCGTGGAAATCTCCGGCGTGGAAGATCGGTTCAACGCCTCCCTGGGCACATACCACGATCTGCT
GAAAATTATCAAGGACAAGGACTTCCTGGACAATGAGGAAAACGAGGACATTCTGGAAGATATCGTGCTG
ACCCTGACACTGTTTGAGGACAGAGAGATGATCGAGGAACGGCTGAAAACCTATGCCCACCTGTTCGACG
ACAAAGTGATGAAGCAGCTGAAGCGGCGGAGATACACCGGCTGGGGCAGGCTGAGCCGGAAGCTGATCAA
CGGCATCCGGGACAAGCAGTCCGGCAAGACAATCCTGGATTTCCTGAAGTCCGACGGCTTCGCCAACAGA
AACTTCATGCAGCTGATCCACGACGACAGCCTGACCTTTAAAGAGGACATCCAGAAAGCCCAGGTGTCCG
GCCAGGGCGATAGCCTGCACGAGCACATTGCCAATCTGGCCGGCAGCCCCGCCATTAAGAAGGGCATCCT
GCAGACAGTGAAGGTGGTGGACGAGCTCGTGAAAGTGATGGGCCGGCACAAGCCCGAGAACATCGTGATC
GAAATGGCCAGAGAGAACCAGACCACCCAGAAGGGACAGAAGAACAGCCGCGAGAGAATGAAGCGGATCG
AAGAGGGCATCAAAGAGCTGGGCAGCCAGATCCTGAAAGAACACCCCGTGGAAAACACCCAGCTGCAGAA
CGAGAAGCTGTACCTGTACTACCTGCAGAATGGGCGGGATATGTACGTGGACCAGGAACTGGACATCAAC
CGGCTGTCCGACTACGATGTGGACGCCATCGTGCCTCAGAGCTTTCTGAAGGACGACTCCATCGACAACA
AGGTGCTGACCAGAAGCGACAAGAACCGGGGCAAGAGCGACAACGTGCCCTCCGAAGAGGTCGTGAAGAA
GATGAAGAACTACTGGCGGCAGCTGCTGAACGCCAAGCTGATTACCCAGAGAAAGTTCGACAATCTGACC
AAGGCCGAGAGAGGCGGCCTGAGCGAACTGGATAAGGCCGGCTTCATCAAGAGACAGCTGGTGGAAACCC
GGCAGATCACAAAGCACGTGGCACAGATCCTGGACTCCCGGATGAACACTAAGTACGACGAGAATGACAA
GCTGATCCGGGAAGTGAAAGTGATCACCCTGAAGTCCAAGCTGGTGTCCGATTTCCGGAAGGATTTCCAG
TTTTACAAAGTGCGCGAGATCAACAACTACCACCACGCCCACGACGCCTACCTGAACGCCGTCGTGGGAA
CCGCCCTGATCAAAAAGTACCCTAAGCTGGAAAGCGAGTTCGTGTACGGCGACTACAAGGTGTACGACGT
GCGGAAGATGATCGCCAAGAGCGAGCAGGAAATCGGCAAGGCTACCGCCAAGTACTTCTTCTACAGCAAC
ATCATGAACTTTTTCAAGACCGAGATTACCCTGGCCAACGGCGAGATCCGGAAGCGGCCTCTGATCGAGA
CAAACGGCGAAACCGGGGAGATCGTGTGGGATAAGGGCCGGGATTTTGCCACCGTGCGGAAAGTGCTGAG
CATGCCCCAAGTGAATATCGTGAAAAAGACCGAGGTGCAGACAGGCGGCTTCAGCAAAGAGTCTATCCTG
CCCAAGAGGAACAGCGATAAGCTGATCGCCAGAAAGAAGGACTGGGACCCTAAGAAGTACGGCGGCTTCG
ACAGCCCCACCGTGGCCTATTCTGTGCTGGTGGTGGCCAAAGTGGAAAAGGGCAAGTCCAAGAAACTGAA
GAGTGTGAAAGAGCTGCTGGGGATCACCATCATGGAAAGAAGCAGCTTCGAGAAGAATCCCATCGACTTT
CTGGAAGCCAAGGGCTACAAAGAAGTGAAAAAGGACCTGATCATCAAGCTGCCTAAGTACTCCCTGTTCG
AGCTGGAAAACGGCCGGAAGAGAATGCTGGCCTCTGCCGGCGAACTGCAGAAGGGAAACGAACTGGCCCT
GCCCTCCAAATATGTGAACTTCCTGTACCTGGCCAGCCACTATGAGAAGCTGAAGGGCTCCCCCGAGGAT
AATGAGCAGAAACAGCTGTTTGTGGAACAGCACAAGCACTACCTGGACGAGATCATCGAGCAGATCAGCG
AGTTCTCCAAGAGAGTGATCCTGGCCGACGCTAATCTGGACAAAGTGCTGTCCGCCTACAACAAGCACCG
GGATAAGCCCATCAGAGAGCAGGCCGAGAATATCATCCACCTGTTTACCCTGACCAATCTGGGAGCCCCT
GCCGCCTTCAAGTACTTTGACACCACCATCGACCGGAAGAGGTACACCAGCACCAAAGAGGTGCTGGACG
CCACCCTGATCCACCAGAGCATCACCGGCCTGTACGAGACACGGATCGACCTGTCTCAGCTGGGAGGCGA
CGGATCCACACCACCTAAGAAGAAACGGAAGGTCGAGGACGGCGAGGGCCCTGCTGCTAAGAGAGTGAAA
CTGGACTCCGGAGCTGCTCCAGCCGCCAAGAAGAAGAAGCTCGACTACAAGGACGACGACGATAAGTGAA
CGCGTAAATGATTGCAGATCCACTAGTTCTAGAGCTCGCTGATCAGCCTCGACTGTGCCTTCTAGTTGCC
AGCCATCTGTTGTTTGCCCCTCCCCCGTGCCTTCCTTGACCCTGGAAGGTGCCACTCCCACTGTCCTTTC
CTAATAAAATGAGGAAATTGCATCGCATTGTCTGAGTAGGTGTCATTCTATTCTGGGGGGTGGGGTGGGG
CAGGACAGCAAGGGGGAGGATTGGGAAGACAATAGCAGGCATGCTGGGGATGCGGTGGGCTCTATGGCTT
CTGAGGCGGAAAGAACCAGCTGGGGCTCGAGATCCACTAGTTCTAGCCTCGAGGCTAGAGCGGCCGCCAC
TGGCCGTCGTTTTACAACGTCGTGACTGGGAAAACCCTGGCGTTACCCAACTTAATCGCCTTGCAGCACA
TCCCCCTTTCGCCAGCTGGCGTAATAGCGAAGAGGCCCGCACCGATCGCCCTTCCCAACAGTTGCGCAGC
CTGAATGGCGAATGGAAATTGTAAGCGTTAATATTTTGTTAAAATTCGCGTTAAATTTTTGTTAAATCAG
CTCATTTTTTAACCAATAGGCCGAAATCGGCAAAATCCCTTATAAATCAAAAGAATAGACCGAGATAGGG
T
[37 nt withheld, positions 8822-8858]
AAAGAACGTGGACTCCAACGTCAAAGG
[49 nt withheld, positions 8886-8934]
T
[91 nt withheld, positions 8936-9026]
G
[124 nt withheld, positions 9028-9151]
CAGGTGGCACTTTTCGGGGAAATGTGCGCGGAACCCCTATTTGTTTATTTTTCTAAATACATTCAAATAT
GTATCCGCTCATGAGACAATAACCCTGATAAATGCTTCAATAATATTGAAAAAGGAAGAGTATGAGTATT
CAACATTTCCGTGTCGCCCTTATTCCCTTTTTTGCGGCATTTTGCCTTCCTGTTTTTGCTCACCCAGAAA
CGCTGGTGAAAGTAAAAGATGCTGAAGATCAGTTGGGTGCACGAGTGGGTTACATCGAACTGGATCTCAA
CAGCGGTAAGATCCTTGAGAGTTTTCGCCCCGAAGAACGTTTTCCAATGATGAGCACTTTTAAAGTTCTG
CTATGTGGCGCGGTATTATCCCGTATTGACGCCGGGCAAGAGCAACTCGGTCGCCGCATACACTATTCTC
AGAATGACTTGGTTGAGTACTCACCAGTCACAGAAAAGCATCTTACGGATGGCATGACAGTAAGAGAATT
ATGCAGTGCTGCCATAACCATGAGTGATAACACTGCGGCCAACTTACTTCTGACAACGATCGGAGGACCG
AAGGAGCTAACCGCTTTTTTGCACAACATGGGGGATCATGTAACTCGCCTTGATCGTTGGGAACCGGAGC
TGAATGAAGCCATACCAAACGACGAGCGTGACACCACGATGCCTGTAGCAATGGCAACAACGTTGCGCAA
ACTATTAACTGGCGAACTACTTACTCTAGCTTCCCGGCAACAATTAATAGACTGGATGGAGGCGGATAAA
GTTGCAGGACCACTTCTGCGCTCGGCCCTTCCGGCTGGCTGGTTTATTGCTGATAAATCTGGAGCCGGTG
AGCGTGGGTCTCGCGGTATCATTGCAGCACTGGGGCCAGATGGTAAGCCCTCCCGTATCGTAGTTATCTA
CACGACGGGGAGTCAGGCAACTATGGATGAACGAAATAGACAGATCGCTGAGATAGGTGCCTCACTGATT
AAGCATTGGTAACTGTCAGACCAAGTTTACTCATATATACTTTAGATTGATTTAAAACTTCATTTTTAAT
TTAAAAGGATCTAGGTGAAGATCCTTTTTGATAATCTCATGACCAAAATCCCTTAACGTGAGTTTTCGTT
CCACTGAGCGTCAGACCCCGTAGAAAAGATCAAAGGATCTTCTTGAGATCCTTTTTTTCTGCGCGTAATC
TGCTGCTTGCAAACAAAAAAACCACCGCTACCAGCGGTGGTTTGTTTGCCGGATCAAGAGCTACCAACTC
TTTTTCCGAAGGTAACTGGCTTCAGCAGAGCGCAGATACCAAATACTGTTCTTCTAGTGTAGCCGTAGTT
AGGCCACCACTTCAAGAACTCTGTAGCACCGCCTACATACCTCGCTCTGCTAATCCTGTTACCAGTGGCT
GCTGCCAGTGGCGATAAGTCGTGTCTTACCGGGTTGGACTCAAGACGATAGTTACCGGATAAGGCGCAGC
GGTCGGGCTGAACGGGGGGTTCGTGCACACAGCCCAGCTTGGAGCGAACGACCTACACCGAACTGAGATA
CCTACAGCGTGAGCTATGAGAAAGCGCCACGCTTCCCGAAGGGAGAAAGGCGGACAGGTATCCGGTAAGC
GGCAGGGTCGGAACAGGAGAGCGCACGAGGGAGCTTCCAGGGGGAAACGCCTGGTATCTTTATAGTCCTG
TCGGGTTTCGCCACCTCTGACTTGAGCGTCGATTTTTGTGATGCTCGTCAGGGGGGCGGAGCCTATGGAA
AAACGCCAGCAACGCGGCCTTTTTACGGTTCCTGGCCTTTTGCTGGCCTTTTGCTCACATGTTCTTTCCT
GCGTTATCCCCTGATTCTGTGGATAACCGTATTACCGCCTTTGAGTGAGCTGATACCGCTCGCCGCAGCC
GAACGACCGAGCGCAGCGAGTCAGTGAGCGAGGAAGCGGAAGAGCGCCCAATACGCAAACCGCCTCTCCC
CGCGCGTTGGCCGATTCATTAATGCAGCTGGCACGACAGGTTTCCCGACTGGAAAGCGGGCAGTGAGCGC
AACGCAATTAATGTGAGTTAGCTCACTCATTAGGCACCCCAGGCTTTACACTTTATGCTTCCGGCTCGTA
TGTTGTGTGGAATTGTGAG
