Features (pLannotate 1.2.2; 18 found; start..end, strand, type, name):
     54..433     +  enhancer       CMV enhancer: human cytomegalovirus immediate early enhancer
    435..712     +  promoter       chicken β-actin promoter: No description available
    713..1729    +  intron         chimeric intron: chimera between introns from chicken β-actin and rabbit β-globin
   1742..1760    +  promoter       T7 promoter: promoter for bacteriophage T7 RNA polymerase
   1771..3804    +  CDS            gag-pol (fragment): POL_MLVMS - Experimental evidence at protein level: Swiss-Prot protein existence level 1. [Integrase]: Catalyzes viral DNA integration into the host chromosome, by performing a series of DNA cutting and joining reactions. This enzyme activity takes place after virion entry into a cell and reverse transcription of the RNA genome in dsDNA. The first step in the integration process is 3' processing. This step requires a complex comprising the viral genome, matrix protein and integrase. This complex is called the pre-integration complex (PIC). The integrase protein removes 2 nucleotides from each
   3949..8049    +  CDS            Cas9: Cas9 (Csn1) endonuclease from the Streptococcus pyogenes Type II CRISPR/Cas system generates RNA-guided double strand breaks in DNA
   8205..8223    -  misc_feature   MCS (fragment): pBluescript multiple cloning site
   8241..8465    +  polyA_signal   bGH poly(A) signal: bovine growth hormone polyadenylation signal
   8469..8490    +  promoter       SV40 promoter (fragment): SV40 enhancer and early promoter
   8536..8690    +  CDS            lacZα (fragment): LacZα fragment of β-galactosidase; lacZ fragment
   8721..9149    -  rep_origin     f1 ori (sequence partly withheld): f1 bacteriophage origin of replication; arrow indicates direction of (+) strand synthesis
   9176..9280    +  promoter       AmpR promoter: bla
   9281..10141   +  CDS            AmpR: β-lactamase; bla; confers resistance to ampicillin, carbenicillin, and related antibiotics
  10312..10900   +  rep_origin     ori: high-copy-number ColE1/pMB1/pBR322/pUC origin of replication
  11083..11175   +  CDS            lacI (fragment): lac repressor; lacI; The lac repressor binds to the lac operator to inhibit transcription in E. coli. This inhibition can be relieved by adding lactose or isopropyl-β-D-thiogalactopyranoside (IPTG).
  11188..11209   +  protein_bind   CAP binding site: CAP binding activates transcription in the presence of cAMP. E. coli catabolite activator protein
  11224..11254   +  promoter       lac promoter: promoter for the E. coli lac operon
  11258..12      +  protein_bind   lac operator (fragment) (across the origin): The lac repressor binds to the lac operator to inhibit transcription in E. coli. This inhibition can be relieved by adding lactose or isopropyl-β-D-thiogalactopyranoside (IPTG). lac repressor encoded by lacI
>Addgene plasmid #214734 | pCAG_iPE-N Sequencing Result | analyzer sequence | sequence record 424998
CGGATAACAATTTCACACAGGAAACAGCTATGACCATGAGGCGCGCCGGATTCGACATTGATTATTGACT
AGTTATTAATAGTAATCAATTACGGGGTCATTAGTTCATAGCCCATATATGGAGTTCCGCGTTACATAAC
TTACGGTAAATGGCCCGCCTGGCTGACCGCCCAACGACCCCCGCCCATTGACGTCAATAATGACGTATGT
TCCCATAGTAACGCCAATAGGGACTTTCCATTGACGTCAATGGGTGGAGTATTTACGGTAAACTGCCCAC
TTGGCAGTACATCAAGTGTATCATATGCCAAGTACGCCCCCTATTGACGTCAATGACGGTAAATGGCCCG
CCTGGCATTATGCCCAGTACATGACCTTATGGGACTTTCCTACTTGGCAGTACATCTACGTATTAGTCAT
CGCTATTACCATGGTCGAGGTGAGCCCCACGTTCTGCTTCACTCTCCCCATCTCCCCCCCCTCCCCACCC
CCAATTTTGTATTTATTTATTTTTTAATTATTTTGTGCAGCGATGGGGGCGGGGGGGGGGGGGGGGCGCG
CGCCAGGCGGGGCGGGGCGGGGCGAGGGGCGGGGCGGGGCGAGGCGGAGAGGTGCGGCGGCAGCCAATCA
GAGCGGCGCGCTCCGAAAGTTTCCTTTTATGGCGAGGCGGCGGCGGCGGCGGCCCTATAAAAAGCGAAGC
GCGCGGCGGGCGGGAGTCGCTGCGCGCTGCCTTCGCCCCGTGCCCCGCTCCGCCGCCGCCTCGCGCCGCC
CGCCCCGGCTCTGACTGACCGCGTTACTCCCACAGGTGAGCGGGCGGGACGGCCCTTCTCCTCCGGGCTG
TAATTAGCGCTTGGTTTAATGACGGCTTGTTTCTTTTCTGTGGCTGCGTGAAAGCCTTGAGGGGCTCCGG
GAGGGCCCTTTGTGCGGGGGGAGCGGCTCGGGGGGTGCGTGCGTGTGTGTGTGCGTGGGGAGCGCCGCGT
GCGGCTCCGCGCTGCCCGGCGGCTGTGAGCGCTGCGGGCGCGGCGCGGGGCTTTGTGCGCTCCGCAGTGT
GCGCGAGGGGAGCGCGGCCGGGGGCGGTGCCCCGCGGTGCGGGGGGGGCTGCGAGGGGAACAAAGGCTGC
GTGCGGGGTGTGTGCGTGGGGGGGTGAGCAGGGGGTGTGGGCGCGTCGGTCGGGCTGCAACCCCCCCTGC
ACCCCCCTCCCCGAGTTGCTGAGCACGGCCCGGCTTCGGGTGCGGGGCTCCGTACGGGGCGTGGCGCGGG
GCTCGCCGTGCCGGGCGGGGGGTGGCGGCAGGTGGGGGTGCCGGGCGGGGCGGGGCCGCCTCGGGCCGGG
GAGGGCTCGGGGGAGGGGCGCGGCGGCCCCCGGAGCGCCGGCGGCTGTCGAGGCGCGGCGAGCCGCAGCC
ATTGCCTTTTATGGTAATCGTGCGAGAGGGCGCAGGGACTTCCTTTGTCCCAAATCTGTGCGGAGCCGAA
ATCTGGGAGGCGCCGCCGCACCCCCTCTAGCGGGCGCGGGGCGAAGCGGTGCGGCGCCGGCAGGAAGGAA
ATGGGCGGGGAGGGCCTTCGTGCGTCGCCGCGCCGCCGTCCCCTTCTCCCTCTCCAGCCTCGGGGCTGTC
CGCGGGGGGACGGCTGCCTTCGGGGGGGACGGGGCAGGGCGGGGTTCGGCTTCTGGCGTGTGACCGGCGG
CTCTAGAGCCTCTGCTAACCATGTTCATGCCTTCTTCTTTTTCCTACAGATCCTTAATTAATAATACGAC
TCACTATAGGGGCCGCCACCATGACCCTGAACATCGAGGACGAGTACCGGCTGCACGAGACAAGCAAAGA
ACCCGATGTGTCCCTGGGCAGCACCTGGCTTAGTGATTTCCCTCAGGCCTGGGCCGAGACAGGCGGAATG
GGACTTGCTGTTAGACAGGCCCCTCTGATCATCCCTCTGAAGGCCACAAGCACCCCTGTGTCCATCAAGC
AGTACCCCATGAGCCAAGAGGCCCGGCTGGGAATCAAGCCCCACATTCAGAGACTGCTGGACCAGGGCAT
CCTGGTGCCTTGTCAGAGCCCTTGGAATACCCCTCTGCTGCCCGTGAAGAAGCCCGGCACCAACGATTAC
AGACCCGTGCAGGACCTGCGGGAAGTGAACAAGAGAGTGGAAGATATTCACCCCACCGTGCCGAATCCTT
ACAACCTGCTGTCTGGCCTGCCTCCTAGCCACCAGTGGTACACAGTGCTGGACCTGAAGGACGCCTTCTT
CTGTCTGCGGCTGCACCCTACAAGCCAGCCTCTGTTTGCCTTTGAGTGGCGGGACCCTGAGATGGGCATT
AGCGGACAGCTGACCTGGACCAGACTGCCCCAGGGCTTCAAGAACAGCCCCACACTGTTCAACGAGGCCC
TGCATAGGGACCTCGCCGACTTCAGAATCCAGCATCCTGACCTGATCCTGCTCCAGTACGTGGACGATCT
GCTGCTGGCCGCTACAAGCGAGCTGGATTGTCAGCAGGGAACAAGAGCCCTGCTGCAAACCCTGGGCAAC
CTGGGCTATAGAGCCTCTGCCAAGAAGGCCCAGATTTGCCAGAAACAAGTGAAGTATCTGGGCTACCTGC
TGAAAGAGGGCCAGCGTTGGCTGACCGAGGCCAGAAAAGAAACCGTGATGGGCCAGCCTACACCTAAGAC
ACCCAGACAGCTGAGAGAGTTCCTGGGCAAAGCCGGATTCTGTCGGCTGTTCATCCCTGGCTTTGCCGAG
ATGGCTGCCCCTCTGTACCCACTGACAAAGCCCGGAACTCTGTTCAACTGGGGCCCAGATCAGCAGAAGG
CCTACCAAGAGATCAAGCAGGCTCTGCTGACAGCCCCTGCTCTGGGACTGCCTGATCTGACCAAGCCTTT
CGAGCTGTTCGTGGACGAGAAGCAGGGCTATGCCAAAGGCGTGCTGACACAGAAGCTCGGCCCTTGGAGA
AGGCCTGTGGCCTACCTGAGCAAGAAACTGGACCCTGTGGCTGCCGGATGGCCTCCTTGTCTGAGAATGG
TGGCCGCCATTGCCGTGCTGACCAAGGATGCCGGAAAGCTGACAATGGGACAGCCTCTGGTCATTCTGGC
CCCTCATGCCGTGGAAGCCCTCGTGAAACAGCCTCCTGATCGGTGGCTGAGCAACGCCAGGATGACACAC
TATCAGGCACTGCTGCTCGACACCGACAGAGTGCAGTTTGGACCTGTGGTGGCCCTGAATCCTGCCACAC
TTCTGCCTCTGCCTGAGGAAGGCCTCCAGCACAATTGCCTGGACATCCTGGCCGAGGCTCACGGCACAAG
ACCCGATCTGACAGATCAGCCACTGCCTGACGCCGACCACACCTGGTATACAGATGGCAGCTCTCTGCTG
CAAGAAGGACAGAGAAAAGCCGGGGCTGCCGTGACCACCGAGACAGAAGTGATTTGGGCCAAAGCTCTGC
CCGCTGGCACATCTGCTCAGAGAGCCGAACTGATCGCCCTGACACAGGCCCTGAAAATGGCCGAGGGCAA
GAAGCTGAACGTCTACACCGACTCCAGATACGCCTTCGCCACCGCTCACATCCACGGCGAAATCTATCGG
CGGAGAGGATGGCTGACCAGCGAGGGCAAAGAGATTAAGAACAAGGACGAGATTCTCGCCCTGCTCAAGG
CCCTGTTCCTGCCTAAGCGGCTGAGCATCATCCACTGTCCAGGCCACCAGAAGGGCCACTCTGCTGAAGC
TAGAGGCAACAGAATGGCCGACCAGGCTGCCAGAAAGGCCGCCATCACAGAGACACCCGATACCAGCACA
CTGCTGATCGAGAACAGCAGCCCTGGATCCACGCCGCCCAAGAAGAAGAGAAAGGTTGAGGACGGCGAGG
GCACCGGTGGACCTGGAAGCGAGCCTGCTACATCTGGCTCTGAGACACCTGGCACCTCCGAGTCTGCTAC
ACCTGAATCTGGACCTGGCGGATCCGGAGACAAGAAGTACAGCATCGGCCTGGACATCGGCACCAACTCT
GTGGGCTGGGCCGTGATCACCGACGAGTACAAGGTGCCCAGCAAGAAATTCAAGGTGCTGGGCAACACCG
ACCGGCACAGCATCAAGAAGAACCTGATCGGAGCCCTGCTGTTCGACAGCGGCGAAACAGCCGAGGCCAC
CCGGCTGAAGAGAACCGCCAGAAGAAGATACACCAGACGGAAGAACCGGATCTGCTATCTGCAAGAGATC
TTCAGCAACGAGATGGCCAAGGTGGACGACAGCTTCTTCCACAGACTGGAAGAGTCCTTCCTGGTGGAAG
AGGATAAGAAGCACGAGCGGCACCCCATCTTCGGCAACATCGTGGACGAGGTGGCCTACCACGAGAAGTA
CCCCACCATCTACCACCTGAGAAAGAAACTGGTGGACAGCACCGACAAGGCCGACCTGCGGCTGATCTAT
CTGGCCCTGGCCCACATGATCAAGTTCCGGGGCCACTTCCTGATCGAGGGCGACCTGAACCCCGACAACA
GCGACGTGGACAAGCTGTTCATCCAGCTGGTGCAGACCTACAACCAGCTGTTCGAGGAAAACCCCATCAA
CGCCAGCGGCGTGGACGCCAAGGCCATCCTGTCTGCCAGACTGAGCAAGAGCAGACGGCTGGAAAATCTG
ATCGCCCAGCTGCCCGGCGAGAAGAAGAATGGCCTGTTCGGCAACCTGATTGCCCTGAGCCTGGGCCTGA
CCCCCAACTTCAAGAGCAACTTCGACCTGGCCGAGGATGCCAAACTGCAGCTGAGCAAGGACACCTACGA
CGACGACCTGGACAACCTGCTGGCCCAGATCGGCGACCAGTACGCCGACCTGTTTCTGGCCGCCAAGAAC
CTGTCCGACGCCATCCTGCTGAGCGACATCCTGAGAGTGAACACCGAGATCACCAAGGCCCCCCTGAGCG
CCTCTATGATCAAGAGATACGACGAGCACCACCAGGACCTGACCCTGCTGAAAGCTCTCGTGCGGCAGCA
GCTGCCTGAGAAGTACAAAGAGATTTTCTTCGACCAGAGCAAGAACGGCTACGCCGGCTACATTGACGGC
GGAGCCAGCCAGGAAGAGTTCTACAAGTTCATCAAGCCCATCCTGGAAAAGATGGACGGCACCGAGGAAC
TGCTCGTGAAGCTGAACAGAGAGGACCTGCTGCGGAAGCAGCGGACCTTCGACAACGGCAGCATCCCCCA
CCAGATCCACCTGGGAGAGCTGCACGCCATTCTGCGGCGGCAGGAAGATTTTTACCCATTCCTGAAGGAC
AACCGGGAAAAGATCGAGAAGATCCTGACCTTCCGCATCCCCTACTACGTGGGCCCTCTGGCCAGGGGAA
ACAGCAGATTCGCCTGGATGACCAGAAAGAGCGAGGAAACCATCACCCCCTGGAACTTCGAGGAAGTGGT
GGACAAGGGCGCTTCCGCCCAGAGCTTCATCGAGCGGATGACCAACTTCGATAAGAACCTGCCCAACGAG
AAGGTGCTGCCCAAGCACAGCCTGCTGTACGAGTACTTCACCGTGTATAACGAGCTGACCAAAGTGAAAT
ACGTGACCGAGGGAATGAGAAAGCCCGCCTTCCTGAGCGGCGAGCAGAAAAAGGCCATCGTGGACCTGCT
GTTCAAGACCAACCGGAAAGTGACCGTGAAGCAGCTGAAAGAGGACTACTTCAAGAAAATCGAGTGCTTC
GACTCCGTGGAAATCTCCGGCGTGGAAGATCGGTTCAACGCCTCCCTGGGCACATACCACGATCTGCTGA
AAATTATCAAGGACAAGGACTTCCTGGACAATGAGGAAAACGAGGACATTCTGGAAGATATCGTGCTGAC
CCTGACACTGTTTGAGGACAGAGAGATGATCGAGGAACGGCTGAAAACCTATGCCCACCTGTTCGACGAC
AAAGTGATGAAGCAGCTGAAGCGGCGGAGATACACCGGCTGGGGCAGGCTGAGCCGGAAGCTGATCAACG
GCATCCGGGACAAGCAGTCCGGCAAGACAATCCTGGATTTCCTGAAGTCCGACGGCTTCGCCAACAGAAA
CTTCATGCAGCTGATCCACGACGACAGCCTGACCTTTAAAGAGGACATCCAGAAAGCCCAGGTGTCCGGC
CAGGGCGATAGCCTGCACGAGCACATTGCCAATCTGGCCGGCAGCCCCGCCATTAAGAAGGGCATCCTGC
AGACAGTGAAGGTGGTGGACGAGCTCGTGAAAGTGATGGGCCGGCACAAGCCCGAGAACATCGTGATCGA
AATGGCCAGAGAGAACCAGACCACCCAGAAGGGACAGAAGAACAGCCGCGAGAGAATGAAGCGGATCGAA
GAGGGCATCAAAGAGCTGGGCAGCCAGATCCTGAAAGAACACCCCGTGGAAAACACCCAGCTGCAGAACG
AGAAGCTGTACCTGTACTACCTGCAGAATGGGCGGGATATGTACGTGGACCAGGAACTGGACATCAACCG
GCTGTCCGACTACGATGTGGACGCCATCGTGCCTCAGAGCTTTCTGAAGGACGACTCCATCGACAACAAG
GTGCTGACCAGAAGCGACAAGAACCGGGGCAAGAGCGACAACGTGCCCTCCGAAGAGGTCGTGAAGAAGA
TGAAGAACTACTGGCGGCAGCTGCTGAACGCCAAGCTGATTACCCAGAGAAAGTTCGACAATCTGACCAA
GGCCGAGAGAGGCGGCCTGAGCGAACTGGATAAGGCCGGCTTCATCAAGAGACAGCTGGTGGAAACCCGG
CAGATCACAAAGCACGTGGCACAGATCCTGGACTCCCGGATGAACACTAAGTACGACGAGAATGACAAGC
TGATCCGGGAAGTGAAAGTGATCACCCTGAAGTCCAAGCTGGTGTCCGATTTCCGGAAGGATTTCCAGTT
TTACAAAGTGCGCGAGATCAACAACTACCACCACGCCCACGACGCCTACCTGAACGCCGTCGTGGGAACC
GCCCTGATCAAAAAGTACCCTAAGCTGGAAAGCGAGTTCGTGTACGGCGACTACAAGGTGTACGACGTGC
GGAAGATGATCGCCAAGAGCGAGCAGGAAATCGGCAAGGCTACCGCCAAGTACTTCTTCTACAGCAACAT
CATGAACTTTTTCAAGACCGAGATTACCCTGGCCAACGGCGAGATCCGGAAGCGGCCTCTGATCGAGACA
AACGGCGAAACCGGGGAGATCGTGTGGGATAAGGGCCGGGATTTTGCCACCGTGCGGAAAGTGCTGAGCA
TGCCCCAAGTGAATATCGTGAAAAAGACCGAGGTGCAGACAGGCGGCTTCAGCAAAGAGTCTATCCTGCC
CAAGAGGAACAGCGATAAGCTGATCGCCAGAAAGAAGGACTGGGACCCTAAGAAGTACGGCGGCTTCGAC
AGCCCCACCGTGGCCTATTCTGTGCTGGTGGTGGCCAAAGTGGAAAAGGGCAAGTCCAAGAAACTGAAGA
GTGTGAAAGAGCTGCTGGGGATCACCATCATGGAAAGAAGCAGCTTCGAGAAGAATCCCATCGACTTTCT
GGAAGCCAAGGGCTACAAAGAAGTGAAAAAGGACCTGATCATCAAGCTGCCTAAGTACTCCCTGTTCGAG
CTGGAAAACGGCCGGAAGAGAATGCTGGCCTCTGCCGGCGAACTGCAGAAGGGAAACGAACTGGCCCTGC
CCTCCAAATATGTGAACTTCCTGTACCTGGCCAGCCACTATGAGAAGCTGAAGGGCTCCCCCGAGGATAA
TGAGCAGAAACAGCTGTTTGTGGAACAGCACAAGCACTACCTGGACGAGATCATCGAGCAGATCAGCGAG
TTCTCCAAGAGAGTGATCCTGGCCGACGCTAATCTGGACAAAGTGCTGTCCGCCTACAACAAGCACCGGG
ATAAGCCCATCAGAGAGCAGGCCGAGAATATCATCCACCTGTTTACCCTGACCAATCTGGGAGCCCCTGC
CGCCTTCAAGTACTTTGACACCACCATCGACCGGAAGAGGTACACCAGCACCAAAGAGGTGCTGGACGCC
ACCCTGATCCACCAGAGCATCACCGGCCTGTACGAGACACGGATCGACCTGTCTCAGCTGGGAGGCGACG
GATCCACACCACCTAAGAAGAAACGGAAGGTCGAGGACGGCGAGGGCCCTGCTGCTAAGAGAGTGAAACT
GGACTCCGGAGCTGCTCCAGCCGCCAAGAAGAAGAAGCTCGACTACAAGGACGACGACGATAAGTGAACG
CGTAAATGATTGCAGATCCACTAGTTCTAGAGCTCGCTGATCAGCCTCGACTGTGCCTTCTAGTTGCCAG
CCATCTGTTGTTTGCCCCTCCCCCGTGCCTTCCTTGACCCTGGAAGGTGCCACTCCCACTGTCCTTTCCT
AATAAAATGAGGAAATTGCATCGCATTGTCTGAGTAGGTGTCATTCTATTCTGGGGGGTGGGGTGGGGCA
GGACAGCAAGGGGGAGGATTGGGAAGACAATAGCAGGCATGCTGGGGATGCGGTGGGCTCTATGGCTTCT
GAGGCGGAAAGAACCAGCTGGGGCTCGAGATCCACTAGTTCTAGCCTCGAGGCTAGAGCGGCCGCCACTG
GCCGTCGTTTTACAACGTCGTGACTGGGAAAACCCTGGCGTTACCCAACTTAATCGCCTTGCAGCACATC
CCCCTTTCGCCAGCTGGCGTAATAGCGAAGAGGCCCGCACCGATCGCCCTTCCCAACAGTTGCGCAGCCT
GAATGGCGAATGGAAATTGTAAGCGTTAATATTTTGTTAAAATTCGCGTTAAATTTTTGTTAAATCAGCT
CATTTTTTAACCAATAGGCCGAAATCGGCAAAATCCCTTATAAATCAAAAGAATAGACCGAGATAGGGT
[37 nt withheld, positions 8820-8856]
AAAGAACGTGGACTCCAACGTCAAAGG
[49 nt withheld, positions 8884-8932]
T
[91 nt withheld, positions 8934-9024]
G
[124 nt withheld, positions 9026-9149]
CAGGTGGCACTTTTCGGGGAAATGTGCGCGGAACCCCTATTTGTTTATTTTTCTAAATACATTCAAATAT
GTATCCGCTCATGAGACAATAACCCTGATAAATGCTTCAATAATATTGAAAAAGGAAGAGTATGAGTATT
CAACATTTCCGTGTCGCCCTTATTCCCTTTTTTGCGGCATTTTGCCTTCCTGTTTTTGCTCACCCAGAAA
CGCTGGTGAAAGTAAAAGATGCTGAAGATCAGTTGGGTGCACGAGTGGGTTACATCGAACTGGATCTCAA
CAGCGGTAAGATCCTTGAGAGTTTTCGCCCCGAAGAACGTTTTCCAATGATGAGCACTTTTAAAGTTCTG
CTATGTGGCGCGGTATTATCCCGTATTGACGCCGGGCAAGAGCAACTCGGTCGCCGCATACACTATTCTC
AGAATGACTTGGTTGAGTACTCACCAGTCACAGAAAAGCATCTTACGGATGGCATGACAGTAAGAGAATT
ATGCAGTGCTGCCATAACCATGAGTGATAACACTGCGGCCAACTTACTTCTGACAACGATCGGAGGACCG
AAGGAGCTAACCGCTTTTTTGCACAACATGGGGGATCATGTAACTCGCCTTGATCGTTGGGAACCGGAGC
TGAATGAAGCCATACCAAACGACGAGCGTGACACCACGATGCCTGTAGCAATGGCAACAACGTTGCGCAA
ACTATTAACTGGCGAACTACTTACTCTAGCTTCCCGGCAACAATTAATAGACTGGATGGAGGCGGATAAA
GTTGCAGGACCACTTCTGCGCTCGGCCCTTCCGGCTGGCTGGTTTATTGCTGATAAATCTGGAGCCGGTG
AGCGTGGGTCTCGCGGTATCATTGCAGCACTGGGGCCAGATGGTAAGCCCTCCCGTATCGTAGTTATCTA
CACGACGGGGAGTCAGGCAACTATGGATGAACGAAATAGACAGATCGCTGAGATAGGTGCCTCACTGATT
AAGCATTGGTAACTGTCAGACCAAGTTTACTCATATATACTTTAGATTGATTTAAAACTTCATTTTTAAT
TTAAAAGGATCTAGGTGAAGATCCTTTTTGATAATCTCATGACCAAAATCCCTTAACGTGAGTTTTCGTT
CCACTGAGCGTCAGACCCCGTAGAAAAGATCAAAGGATCTTCTTGAGATCCTTTTTTTCTGCGCGTAATC
TGCTGCTTGCAAACAAAAAAACCACCGCTACCAGCGGTGGTTTGTTTGCCGGATCAAGAGCTACCAACTC
TTTTTCCGAAGGTAACTGGCTTCAGCAGAGCGCAGATACCAAATACTGTTCTTCTAGTGTAGCCGTAGTT
AGGCCACCACTTCAAGAACTCTGTAGCACCGCCTACATACCTCGCTCTGCTAATCCTGTTACCAGTGGCT
GCTGCCAGTGGCGATAAGTCGTGTCTTACCGGGTTGGACTCAAGACGATAGTTACCGGATAAGGCGCAGC
GGTCGGGCTGAACGGGGGGTTCGTGCACACAGCCCAGCTTGGAGCGAACGACCTACACCGAACTGAGATA
CCTACAGCGTGAGCTATGAGAAAGCGCCACGCTTCCCGAAGGGAGAAAGGCGGACAGGTATCCGGTAAGC
GGCAGGGTCGGAACAGGAGAGCGCACGAGGGAGCTTCCAGGGGGAAACGCCTGGTATCTTTATAGTCCTG
TCGGGTTTCGCCACCTCTGACTTGAGCGTCGATTTTTGTGATGCTCGTCAGGGGGGCGGAGCCTATGGAA
AAACGCCAGCAACGCGGCCTTTTTACGGTTCCTGGCCTTTTGCTGGCCTTTTGCTCACATGTTCTTTCCT
GCGTTATCCCCTGATTCTGTGGATAACCGTATTACCGCCTTTGAGTGAGCTGATACCGCTCGCCGCAGCC
GAACGACCGAGCGCAGCGAGTCAGTGAGCGAGGAAGCGGAAGAGCGCCCAATACGCAAACCGCCTCTCCC
CGCGCGTTGGCCGATTCATTAATGCAGCTGGCACGACAGGTTTCCCGACTGGAAAGCGGGCAGTGAGCGC
AACGCAATTAATGTGAGTTAGCTCACTCATTAGGCACCCCAGGCTTTACACTTTATGCTTCCGGCTCGTA
TGTTGTGTGGAATTGTGAG
